Addgene plasmid #194309: pGTag Hygro EGFP cLAP +1
Purpose: CRISPR/Cas9-mediated generic protein tagging
Depositing lab: Frank Schnütgen. Publication: Selection-free endogenous tagging of cell lines by bicistronic co-expression of the surface antigen NGFR. Seibert M, Kurrle N, Stolp V, Nurnberger H, Tzschentke S, Borner L, Wempe F, Serve H, Schnutgen F. MethodsX. 2022 Nov 18;9:101929. doi: 10.1016/j.mex.2022.101929. eCollection 2022. PubMed 36444289.
Backbone
  Vector backbone: pBluescript KS-
  Total vector size (bp): 5404
  Vector type: Bacterial Cloning Vector
  Selectable markers: Hygromycin
Growth in bacteria
  Bacterial resistance: Ampicillin, 100 μg/mL
  Growth temperature: 37°C
  Growth strain: NEB Stable
  Copy number: High Copy
Gene/Insert
  Gene/Insert name: cLap(EGFP)-P2A-Hygro
  Insert size (bp): 2067
  Cloning method: Restriction Enzyme; 5′ cloning site SalI (not destroyed); 3′ cloning site XhoI (not destroyed)
  Sequencing primers: 5′ M13 forward; 3′ M13 reverse
Terms and licenses: Academic/Nonprofit Terms; Industry Terms: Not Available to Industry
How to cite: pGTag Hygro EGFP cLAP +1 was a gift from Frank Schnütgen (Addgene plasmid # 194309 ; http://n2t.net/addgene:194309 ; RRID:Addgene_194309)
