[The description below was written by a language model from this plasmid's Addgene catalogue record and pLannotate feature annotations shown in this document.]
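Description:
pGTag Hygro EGFP cLAP +1 is a donor plasmid for CRISPR/Cas9-mediated generic tagging of endogenous proteins, built on the pBluescript KS- bacterial cloning backbone (about 5.4 kb). It is propagated in E. coli at high copy from a ColE1/pUC-type origin under ampicillin selection (AmpR with its bla promoter). It retains typical pBluescript elements: an f1 origin, flanking T7 and T3 promoters, lac promoter/operator sequences, and lacZα fragments.

The roughly 2.1 kb insert, cloned between SalI and XhoI sites, is a promoterless cLAP(EGFP)-P2A-Hygro cassette. The annotation shows a short fragment matching pancreatic RNase, which is consistent with an S-peptide affinity module of a localization-and-affinity-purification (LAP) tag. This is followed by EGFP, a P2A ribosome-skipping peptide, and the hygromycin phosphotransferase gene (hph). No mammalian promoter is annotated upstream of this cassette, so expression presumably depends on in-frame integration at the C-terminal end of a target gene. The endogenous promoter would then drive a fusion of the target protein to the tag, with hygromycin resistance released as a separate polypeptide through P2A, allowing correctly tagged cells to be selected. The "+1" in the name most likely denotes the reading-frame variant of the cassette, although the record does not explain this.

Upstream of the cassette lies a human U6 promoter followed by an S. pyogenes gRNA scaffold, so the plasmid also expresses a guide RNA. The record does not state the guide's target or role, and no homology arms are annotated. The associated publication concerns endogenous tagging of cell lines.
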