Features (pLannotate 1.2.2; 19 found; start..end, strand, type, name):
     34..52      +  promoter       T7 promoter: promoter for bacteriophage T7 RNA polymerase
     98..332     +  promoter       U6 promoter: RNA polymerase III promoter for human U6 snRNA
    361..436     +  misc_RNA       gRNA scaffold: guide RNA scaffold for the Streptococcus pyogenes CRISPR/Cas9 system
    472..491     +  misc_feature   MCS (fragment): pBluescript multiple cloning site
    620..694     +  CDS            RNASE1 (fragment): RNAS1_BOSTR - Also known as RNS1. Experimental evidence at protein level: Swiss-Prot protein existence level 1. Endonuclease that catalyzes the cleavage of RNA on the 3' side of pyrimidine nucleotides. Acts on single-stranded and double- stranded RNA (By similarity). From Boselaphus tragocamelus (Nilgai).
    752..1468    +  CDS            EGFP: EGFP is a basic (constitutively fluorescent) green fluorescent protein published in 1996, derived from Aequorea victoria. It is reported to be a rapidly-maturing weak dimer with moderate acid sensitivity.
   1475..1527    +  CDS            P2A (fragment): 2A peptide from porcine teschovirus-1 polyprotein Eukaryotic ribosomes fail to insert a peptide bond between the Gly and Pro residues, yielding separate polypeptides.
   1532..2554    +  CDS            hph: KHYB_ECOLX - Experimental evidence at protein level: Swiss-Prot protein existence level 1. The aminoglycoside phosphotransferases achieve inactivation of their antibiotic substrates by phosphorylation. Only phosphorylates hygromycin and closely related compounds such as demethyl analogs and destomycin. From Escherichia coli.
   2588..2608    +  misc_feature   MCS (fragment): pBluescript multiple cloning site
   2621..2639    -  promoter       T3 promoter: promoter for bacteriophage T3 RNA polymerase
   2684..2700    -  protein_bind   lac operator: The lac repressor binds to the lac operator to inhibit transcription in E. coli. This inhibition can be relieved by adding lactose or isopropyl-β-D-thiogalactopyranoside (IPTG). lac repressor encoded by lacI
   2708..2738    -  promoter       lac promoter: promoter for the E. coli lac operon
   2753..2774    -  protein_bind   CAP binding site: CAP binding activates transcription in the presence of cAMP. E. coli catabolite activator protein
   2787..2879    -  CDS            lacI (fragment): lac repressor; lacI; The lac repressor binds to the lac operator to inhibit transcription in E. coli. This inhibition can be relieved by adding lactose or isopropyl-β-D-thiogalactopyranoside (IPTG).
   3062..3650    -  rep_origin     ori: high-copy-number ColE1/pMB1/pBR322/pUC origin of replication
   3821..4681    -  CDS            AmpR: β-lactamase; bla; confers resistance to ampicillin, carbenicillin, and related antibiotics
   4682..4786    -  promoter       AmpR promoter: bla
   4813..5241    +  rep_origin     f1 ori (sequence partly withheld): f1 bacteriophage origin of replication; arrow indicates direction of (+) strand synthesis
   5272..26      -  CDS            lacZα (fragment) (across the origin): LacZα fragment of β-galactosidase; lacZ fragment
>Addgene plasmid #194309 | pGTag Hygro EGFP cLAP +1 | addgene full sequence | sequence record 384029 | Addgene NGS Result
CGACGTTGTAAAACGACGGCCAGTGAGCGCGCGTAATACGACTCACTATAGGGCGAATTGGAGCTACCCG
CATTACCCTGTTATCCCTAAGATCCGACTATTTCCCATGATTCCTTCATATTTGCATATACGATACAAGG
CTGTTAGAGAGATAATTAGAATTAATTTGACTGTAAACACAAAGATATTAGTACAAAATACGTGACGTAG
AAAGTAATAATTTCTTGGGTAGTTTGCAGTTTTAAAATTATGTTTTAAAATGGACTATCATATGCTTACC
GTAACTTGAAAGTATTTCGATTTCTTGGCTTTATATATCTTGTGGAAAGGACGAAACACCGGTATGTCGG
GAACCTCTCCGTTTTAGAGCTAGAAATAGCAAGTTAAAATAAGGCTAGTCCGTTATCAACTTGAAAAAGT
GGCACCGAGTCGGTGCTTTTTTGAATTCAGATCTTACATTTCAGGACATCTAGCTTATCGATACCGTCGA
CTACGGGTATGTCGGGAACCTCTCCAGGTACTGACCGACGACCTGCCCAGGGCCTCGGACTATAAGGACG
ACGACGACAAGGGAGGCGGAGGGGAGAACCTGTACTTTCAGGGAAGCGGAGGAGGAGGCAAAGAAACAGC
TGCTGCTAAATTCGAGCGGCAGCACATGGACAGCTCTGGCCCCTCTGGCAGCGCCGCCAAGTTCAGCAGC
CTGGAAGTGCTGTTCCAGGGCCCCCTGAGCAGCAGCGGCCCCAGCGGCAGCATGGTGTCCAAGGGCGAGG
AACTGTTCACCGGCGTGGTGCCCATCCTGGTGGAGCTGGACGGCGACGTGAACGGCCACAAGTTCAGCGT
GTCCGGCGAGGGCGAAGGCGACGCCACCTACGGCAAGCTGACCCTGAAGTTCATCTGCACCACCGGCAAG
CTGCCCGTGCCCTGGCCCACCCTGGTGACCACCCTGACCTACGGCGTGCAGTGCTTCAGCAGATACCCCG
ACCACATGAAGCAGCACGATTTCTTCAAGAGCGCCATGCCCGAGGGCTACGTCCAGGAGCGCACCATCTT
TTTCAAGGACGACGGCAACTACAAGACCAGGGCCGAGGTGAAGTTCGAGGGCGACACACTGGTGAACAGG
ATCGAGCTGAAGGGCATCGACTTCAAAGAGGACGGCAACATCCTGGGCCACAAGCTGGAATACAACTACA
ACAGCCACAACGTGTACATTATGGCCGACAAGCAGAAGAACGGCATCAAGGTCAACTTCAAGATCCGGCA
CAACATCGAGGACGGCAGCGTGCAGCTGGCCGACCACTACCAGCAGAACACCCCCATCGGCGACGGCCCC
GTGCTGCTGCCCGACAACCACTACCTGAGCACCCAGAGCGCTCTCAGCAAGGACCCCAACGAGAAGCGGG
ACCACATGGTGCTGAAAGAATTTGTGACAGCCGCCGGAATCACCCTGGGCATGGACGAGCTGTACAAGCG
CGGAGCCACGAACTTCTCTCTGTTAAAGCAAGCAGGAGATGTTGAAGAAAACCCCGGGCCCATGAAAAAG
CCTGAACTCACCGCGACGTCTGTCGAGAAGTTTCTGATCGAAAAGTTCGACAGCGTCTCCGACCTGATGC
AGCTCTCGGAGGGCGAAGAATCTCGTGCTTTCAGCTTCGATGTAGGAGGGCGTGGATATGTCCTGCGGGT
AAATAGCTGCGCCGATGGTTTCTACAAAGATCGTTATGTTTATCGGCACTTTGCATCGGCCGCGCTCCCG
ATTCCGGAAGTGCTTGACATTGGGGAATTCAGCGAGAGCCTGACCTATTGCATCTCCCGCCGTGCACAGG
GTGTCACGTTGCAAGACCTGCCTGAAACCGAACTGCCCGCTGTTCTGCAGCCGGTCGCGGAGGCCATGGA
TGCGATCGCTGCGGCCGATCTTAGCCAGACGAGCGGGTTCGGCCCATTCGGACCGCAAGGAATCGGTCAA
TACACTACATGGCGTGATTTCATATGCGCGATTGCTGATCCCCATGTGTATCACTGGCAAACTGTGATGG
ACGACACCGTCAGTGCGTCCGTCGCGCAGGCTCTCGATGAGCTGATGCTTTGGGCCGAGGACTGCCCCGA
AGTCCGGCACCTCGTGCACGCGGATTTCGGCTCCAACAATGTCCTGACGGACAATGGCCGCATAACAGCG
GTCATTGACTGGAGCGAGGCGATGTTCGGGGATTCCCAATACGAGGTCGCCAACATCTTCTTCTGGAGGC
CGTGGTTGGCTTGTATGGAGCAGCAGACGCGCTACTTCGAGCGGAGGCATCCGGAGCTTGCAGGATCGCC
GCGGCTCCGGGCGTATATGCTCCGCATTGGTCTTGACCAACTCTATCAGAGCTTGGTTGACGGCAATTTC
GATGATGCAGCTTGGGCGCAGGGTCGATGCGACGCAATCGTCCGATCCGGAGCCGGGACTGTCGGGCGTA
CACAAATCGCCCGCAGAAGCGCGGCCGTCTGGACCGATGGCTGTGTAGAAGTACTCGCCGATAGTGGAAA
CCGACGCCCCAGCACTCGTCCGAGGGCAAAGGAATGACTGGTATGTCGGGAACCTCTCCAGGGATGTCTC
GAGGGGGGGCCCGGTACCCAGCTTTTGTTCCCTTTAGTGAGGGTTAATTGCGCGCTTGGCGTAATCATGG
TCATAGCTGTTTCCTGTGTGAAATTGTTATCCGCTCACAATTCCACACAACATACGAGCCGGAAGCATAA
AGTGTAAAGCCTGGGGTGCCTAATGAGTGAGCTAACTCACATTAATTGCGTTGCGCTCACTGCCCGCTTT
CCAGTCGGGAAACCTGTCGTGCCAGCTGCATTAATGAATCGGCCAACGCGCGGGGAGAGGCGGTTTGCGT
ATTGGGCGCTCTTCCGCTTCCTCGCTCACTGACTCGCTGCGCTCGGTCGTTCGGCTGCGGCGAGCGGTAT
CAGCTCACTCAAAGGCGGTAATACGGTTATCCACAGAATCAGGGGATAACGCAGGAAAGAACATGTGAGC
AAAAGGCCAGCAAAAGGCCAGGAACCGTAAAAAGGCCGCGTTGCTGGCGTTTTTCCATAGGCTCCGCCCC
CCTGACGAGCATCACAAAAATCGACGCTCAAGTCAGAGGTGGCGAAACCCGACAGGACTATAAAGATACC
AGGCGTTTCCCCCTGGAAGCTCCCTCGTGCGCTCTCCTGTTCCGACCCTGCCGCTTACCGGATACCTGTC
CGCCTTTCTCCCTTCGGGAAGCGTGGCGCTTTCTCATAGCTCACGCTGTAGGTATCTCAGTTCGGTGTAG
GTCGTTCGCTCCAAGCTGGGCTGTGTGCACGAACCCCCCGTTCAGCCCGACCGCTGCGCCTTATCCGGTA
ACTATCGTCTTGAGTCCAACCCGGTAAGACACGACTTATCGCCACTGGCAGCAGCCACTGGTAACAGGAT
TAGCAGAGCGAGGTATGTAGGCGGTGCTACAGAGTTCTTGAAGTGGTGGCCTAACTACGGCTACACTAGA
AGAACAGTATTTGGTATCTGCGCTCTGCTGAAGCCAGTTACCTTCGGAAAAAGAGTTGGTAGCTCTTGAT
CCGGCAAACAAACCACCGCTGGTAGCGGTGGTTTTTTTGTTTGCAAGCAGCAGATTACGCGCAGAAAAAA
AGGATCTCAAGAAGATCCTTTGATCTTTTCTACGGGGTCTGACGCTCAGTGGAACGAAAACTCACGTTAA
GGGATTTTGGTCATGAGATTATCAAAAAGGATCTTCACCTAGATCCTTTTAAATTAAAAATGAAGTTTTA
AATCAATCTAAAGTATATATGAGTAAACTTGGTCTGACAGTTACCAATGCTTAATCAGTGAGGCACCTAT
CTCAGCGATCTGTCTATTTCGTTCATCCATAGTTGCCTGACTCCCCGTCGTGTAGATAACTACGATACGG
GAGGGCTTACCATCTGGCCCCAGTGCTGCAATGATACCGCGAGACCCACGCTCACCGGCTCCAGATTTAT
CAGCAATAAACCAGCCAGCCGGAAGGGCCGAGCGCAGAAGTGGTCCTGCAACTTTATCCGCCTCCATCCA
GTCTATTAATTGTTGCCGGGAAGCTAGAGTAAGTAGTTCGCCAGTTAATAGTTTGCGCAACGTTGTTGCC
ATTGCTACAGGCATCGTGGTGTCACGCTCGTCGTTTGGTATGGCTTCATTCAGCTCCGGTTCCCAACGAT
CAAGGCGAGTTACATGATCCCCCATGTTGTGCAAAAAAGCGGTTAGCTCCTTCGGTCCTCCGATCGTTGT
CAGAAGTAAGTTGGCCGCAGTGTTATCACTCATGGTTATGGCAGCACTGCATAATTCTCTTACTGTCATG
CCATCCGTAAGATGCTTTTCTGTGACTGGTGAGTACTCAACCAAGTCATTCTGAGAATAGTGTATGCGGC
GACCGAGTTGCTCTTGCCCGGCGTCAATACGGGATAATACCGCGCCACATAGCAGAACTTTAAAAGTGCT
CATCATTGGAAAACGTTCTTCGGGGCGAAAACTCTCAAGGATCTTACCGCTGTTGAGATCCAGTTCGATG
TAACCCACTCGTGCACCCAACTGATCTTCAGCATCTTTTACTTTCACCAGCGTTTCTGGGTGAGCAAAAA
CAGGAAGGCAAAATGCCGCAAAAAAGGGAATAAGGGCGACACGGAAATGTTGAATACTCATACTCTTCCT
TTTTCAATATTATTGAAGCATTTATCAGGGTTATTGTCTCATGAGCGGATACATATTTGAATGTATTTAG
AAAAATAAACAAATAGGGGTTCCGCGCACATTTCCCCGAAAAGTGCCACCTG
[124 nt withheld, positions 4813-4936]
C
[91 nt withheld, positions 4938-5028]
A
[49 nt withheld, positions 5030-5078]
CCTTTGACGTTGGAGTCCACGTTCTTT
[37 nt withheld, positions 5106-5142]
ACCCTATCTCGGTCTATTCTTTTGATTTATAAGGGATTTTGCCGATTTCGGCCTATTGGTTAAAAAATGA
GCTGATTTAACAAAAATTTAACGCGAATTTTAACAAAATATTAACGCTTACAATTTCCATTCGCCATTCA
GGCTGCGCAACTGTTGGGAAGGGCGATCGGTGCGGGCCTCTTCGCTATTACGCCAGCTGGCGAAAGGGGG
ATGTGCTGCAAGGCGATTAAGTTGGGTAACGCCAGGGTTTTCCCAGTCA
